>Addgene plasmid #59749 | pcDNA-LBR-mRFP1-polyA | depositor full sequence | sequence record 94053 | pcDNA-LBR-mRFP1-polyA sequence 7065 bps
NNNTNCNACGTGACGGATCGGGAGATCTCCCGATCCCCTATGGTCGACTCTCAGTACAATCTGCTCTGAT
GCCGCATAGTTAAGCCAGTATCTGCTCCCTGCTTGTGTGTTGGAGGTCGCTGAGTAGTGCGCGAGCAAAA
TTTAAGCTACAACAAGGCAAGGCTTGACCGACAATTGCATGAAGAATCTGCTTAGGGTTAGGCGTTTTGC
GCTGCTTCGCGATGTACGGGCCAGATATACGCGTTGACATTGATTATTGACTAGTTATTAATAGTAATCA
ATTACGGGGTCATTAGTTCATAGCCCATATATGGAGTTCCGCGTTACATAACTTACGGTAAATGGCCCGC
CTGGCTGACCGCCCAACGACCCCCGCCCATTGACGTCAATAATGACGTATGTTCCCATAGTAACGCCAAT
AGGGACTTTCCATTGACGTCAATGGGTGGACTATTTACGGTAAACTGCCCACTTGGCAGTACATCAAGTG
TATCATATGCCAAGTACGCCCCCTATTGACGTCAATGACGGTAAATGGCCCGCCTGGCATTATGCCCAGT
ACATGACCTTATGGGACTTTCCTACTTGGCAGTACATCTACGTATTAGTCATCGCTATTACCATGGTGAT
GCGGTTTTGGCAGTACATCAATGGGCGTGGATAGCGGTTTGACTCACGGGGATTTCCAAGTCTCCACCCC
ATTGACGTCAATGGGAGTTTGTTTTGGCACCAAAATCAACGGGACTTTCCAAAATGTCGTAACAACTCCG
CCCCATTGACGCAAATGGGCGGTAGGCGTGTACGGTGGGAGGTCTATATAAGCAGAGCTCTCTGGCTAAC
TAGAGAACCCACTGCTTACTGGCTTATCGAAATTAATACGACTCACTATAGGGAGACCCAAGCTGGCTAG
TTAAGCTTCGAATTCATGCCAAGTAGGAAGTTTGTTGAGGGTGAAGTGGTCAGAGGCCGATGGCCTGGGA
GCTCCCTTTATTATGAAGTAGAGATTCTGAGCCACGACAACAAATCCCAGCTCTACACTGTAAAATACAA
AGATGGCACCGAACTGGAACTGAAGGAGAGTGATATCAAGCCTTTAAAATCCTTTAAGCAAAGAAAAAGT
GGCTCGATTTCCAGCTCTCCCTCTCGACGCCGTGGCAGCCGCAGCCGCAGCCGCTCAAGATCACGTTCCC
GATCCCCGGGCAGAGCACCGAAAGGCTCCAGAAGATCCGTCTCTGCTTCCCATGAGGGTGACGTGAAGGA
GAAGAAGGAGAAGGAGATGAGGAGGGAAATTCTGCAAGTTAAGCTGACTCCGCTTGTGTTGAAGCCGTTC
GGAAACAGCGTCAGCGTGTACAACGGGGAGCCCGAACACATGGAGAAGAACGCTACGCCGTATAAAGACA
AGCAGGAAAGAATCATTTTGTCAACAGAAGACAGATATATAGTTACACAGTACAGCCTTCGTCCCAGGAG
AGAAGAGGTCAAAGCCAAAGAAATAGAGTCTGAGGAACAAAACCTTGTCACCAAAGGACCCGCACCTTTG
GGAACCTTTCAAGTGACCACTCCACAGAGGAAGGACTTGGAGTTTGGAGGAGTACCTGGTGCGGTCCTCA
TCATGCTGGGCCTGCCCGCCTGCGTCCTCTTGCTGCTGCTGCAGTGCAGGCAGAAGGACCCGGATCCAAT
GGCCTCCTCCGAGGACGTCATCAAGGAGTTCATGCGCTTCAAGGTGCGCATGGAGGGCTCCGTGAACGGC
CACGAGTTCGAGATCGAGGGCGAGGGCGAGGGCCGCCCCTACGAGGGCACCCAGACCGCCAAGCTGAAGG
TGACCAAGGGCGGCCCCCTGCCCTTCGCCTGGGACATCCTGTCCCCTCAGTTCCAGTACGGCTCCAAGGC
CTACGTGAAGCACCCCGCCGACATCCCCGACTACTTGAAGCTGTCCTTCCCCGAGGGCTTCAAGTGGGAG
CGCGTGATGAACTTCGAGGACGGCGGCGTGGTGACCGTGACCCAGGACTCCTCCCTGCAGGACGGCGAGT
TCATCTACAAGGTGAAGCTGCGCGGCACCAACTTCCCCTCCGACGGCCCCGTAATGCAGAAGAAGACCAT
GGGCTGGGAGGCCTCCACCGAGCGGATGTACCCCGAGGACGGCGCCCTGAAGGGCGAGATCAAGATGAGG
CTGAAGCTGAAGGACGGCGGCCACTACGACGCCGAGGTCAAGACCACCTACATGGCCAAGAAGCCCGTGC
AGCTGCCCGGCGCCTACAAGACCGACATCAAGCTGGACATCACCTCCCACAACGAGGACTACACCATCGT
GGAACAGTACGAGCGCGCCGAGGGCCGCCACTCCACCGGCGCCTAAGCGGCCGCTCGACTATGGGCACCA
AAGAACCTGTAAACGTTATCTTTTTAAATTGAATGTGCACAAATAAAAGTTTGGAAAAGAAAAAAAAAAA
AAAAAAAAAAAAAAAAAAAAAAAAAAAAAAAAAAAAAAAAAAAAAAAAAAAAAAAAAAAAAAAAAAAAAA
AATACGCATCATACGCTGTGGCGTACCTCGAGTCTAGAGGGCCCTTCGAACAAAAACTCATCTCAGAAGA
GGATCTGAATATGCATACCGGTCATCATCACCATCACCATTGAGTTTAAACCCGCTGATCAGCCTCGACT
GTGCCTTCTAGTTGCCAGCCATCTGTTGTTTGCCCCTCCCCCGTGCCTTCCTTGACCCTGGAAGGTGCCA
CTCCCACTGTCCTTTCCTAATAAAATGAGGAAATTGCATCGCATTGTCTGAGTAGGTGTCATTCTATTCT
GGGGGGTGGGGTGGGGCAGGACAGCAAGGGGGAGGATTGGGAAGACAATAGCAGGCATGCTGGGGATGCG
GTGGGCTCTATGGCTTCTGAGGCGGAAAGAACCAGCTGGGGCTCTAGGGGGTATCCCC
[124 nt withheld, positions 2929-3052]
C
[32 nt withheld, positions 3054-3085]
CA
[57 nt withheld, positions 3088-3144]
A
[49 nt withheld, positions 3146-3194]
CCTTTGACGTTGGAGTCCACGTTCTTT
[37 nt withheld, positions 3222-3258]
ACCCTATCTCGGTCTATTCTTTTGATTTATAAGGGATTTTGGGGATTTCGGCCTATTGGTTAAAAAATGA
GCTGATTTAACAAAAATTTAACGCGAATTAATTCTGTGGAATGTGTGTCAGTTAGGGTGTGGAAAGTCCC
CAGGCTCCCCAGGCAGGCAGAAGTATGCAAAGCATGCATCTCAATTAGTCAGCAACCAGGTGTGGAAAGT
CCCCAGGCTCCCCAGCAGGCAGAAGTATGCAAAGCATGCATCTCAATTAGTCAGCAACCATAGTCCCGCC
CCTAACTCCGCCCATCCCGCCCCTAACTCCGCCCAGTTCCGCCCATTCTCCGCCCCATGGCTGACTAATT
TTTTTTATTTATGCAGAGGCCGAGGCCGCCTCTGCCTCTGAGCTATTCCAGAAGTAGTGAGGAGGCTTTT
TTGGAGGCCTAGGCTTTTGCAAAAAGCTCCCGGGAGCTTGTATATCCATTTTCGGATCTGATCAAGAGAC
AGGATGAGGATCGTTTCGCATGATTGAACAAGATGGATTGCACGCAGGTTCTCCGGCCGCTTGGGTGGAG
AGGCTATTCGGCTATGACTGGGCACAACAGACAATCGGCTGCTCTGATGCCGCCGTGTTCCGGCTGTCAG
CGCAGGGGCGCCCGGTTCTTTTTGTCAAGACCGACCTGTCCGGTGCCCTGAATGAACTGCAGGACGAGGC
AGCGCGGCTATCGTGGCTGGCCACGACGGGCGTTCCTTGCGCAGCTGTGCTCGACGTTGTCACTGAAGCG
GGAAGGGACTGGCTGCTATTGGGCGAAGTGCCGGGGCAGGATCTCCTGTCATCTCACCTTGCTCCTGCCG
AGAAAGTATCCATCATGGCTGATGCAATGCGGCGGCTGCATACGCTTGATCCGGCTACCTGCCCATTCGA
CCACCAAGCGAAACATCGCATCGAGCGAGCACGTACTCGGATGGAAGCCGGTCTTGTCGATCAGGATGAT
CTGGACGAAGAGCATCAGGGGCTCGCGCCAGCCGAACTGTTCGCCAGGCTCAAGGCGCGCATGCCCGACG
GCGAGGATCTCGTCGTGACCCATGGCGATGCCTGCTTGCCGAATATCATGGTGGAAAATGGCCGCTTTTC
TGGATTCATCGACTGTGGCCGGCTGGGTGTGGCGGACCGCTATCAGGACATAGCGTTGGCTACCCGTGAT
ATTGCTGAAGAGCTTGGCGGCGAATGGGCTGACCGCTTCCTCGTGCTTTACGGTATCGCCGCTCCCGATT
CGCAGCGCATCGCCTTCTATCGCCTTCTTGACGAGTTCTTCTGAGCGGGACTCTGGGGTTCGCGAAATGA
CCGACCAAGCGACGCCCAACCTGCCATCACGAGATTTCGATTCCACCGCCGCCTTCTATGAAAGGTTGGG
CTTCGGAATCGTTTTCCGGGACGCCGGCTGGATGATCCTCCAGCGCGGGGATCTCATGCTGGAGTTCTTC
GCCCACCCCAACTTGTTTATTGCAGCTTATAATGGTTACAAATAAAGCAATAGCATCACAAATTTCACAA
ATAAAGCATTTTTTTCACTGCATTCTAGTTGTGGTTTGTCCAAACTCATCAATGTATCTTATCATGTCTG
TATACCGTCGACCTCTAGCTAGAGCTTGGCGTAATCATGGTCATAGCTGTTTCCTGTGTGAAATTGTTAT
CCGCTCACAATTCCACACAACATACGAGCCGGAAGCATAAAGTGTAAAGCCTGGGGTGCCTAATGAGTGA
GCTAACTCACATTAATTGCGTTGCGCTCACTGCCCGCTTTCCAGTCGGGAAACCTGTCGTGCCAGCTGCA
TTAATGAATCGGCCAACGCGCGGGGAGAGGCGGTTTGCGTATTGGGCGCTCTTCCGCTTCCTCGCTCACT
GACTCGCTGCGCTCGGTCGTTCGGCTGCGGCGAGCGGTATCAGCTCACTCAAAGGCGGTAATACGGTTAT
CCACAGAATCAGGGGATAACGCAGGAAAGAACATGTGAGCAAAAGGCCAGCAAAAGGCCAGGAACCGTAA
AAAGGCCGCGTTGCTGGCGTTTTTCCATAGGCTCCGCCCCCCTGACGAGCATCACAAAAATCGACGCTCA
AGTCAGAGGTGGCGAAACCCGACAGGACTATAAAGATACCAGGCGTTTCCCCCTGGAAGCTCCCTCGTGC
GCTCTCCTGTTCCGACCCTGCCGCTTACCGGATACCTGTCCGCCTTTCTCCCTTCGGGAAGCGTGGCGCT
TTCTCAATGCTCACGCTGTAGGTATCTCAGTTCGGTGTAGGTCGTTCGCTCCAAGCTGGGCTGTGTGCAC
GAACCCCCCGTTCAGCCCGACCGCTGCGCCTTATCCGGTAACTATCGTCTTGAGTCCAACCCGGTAAGAC
ACGACTTATCGCCACTGGCAGCAGCCACTGGTAACAGGATTAGCAGAGCGAGGTATGTAGGCGGTGCTAC
AGAGTTCTTGAAGTGGTGGCCTAACTACGGCTACACTAGAAGGACAGTATTTGGTATCTGCGCTCTGCTG
AAGCCAGTTACCTTCGGAAAAAGAGTTGGTAGCTCTTGATCCGGCAAACAAACCACCGCTGGTAGCGGTG
GTTTTTTTGTTTGCAAGCAGCAGATTACGCGCAGAAAAAAAGGATCTCAAGAAGATCCTTTGATCTTTTC
TACGGGGTCTGACGCTCAGTGGAACGAAAACTCACGTTAAGGGATTTTGGTCATGAGATTATCAAAAAGG
ATCTTCACCTAGATCCTTTTAAATTAAAAATGAAGTTTTAAATCAATCTAAAGTATATATGAGTAAACTT
GGTCTGACAGTTACCAATGCTTAATCAGTGAGGCACCTATCTCAGCGATCTGTCTATTTCGTTCATCCAT
AGTTGCCTGACTCCCCGTCGTGTAGATAACTACGATACGGGAGGGCTTACCATCTGGCCCCAGTGCTGCA
ATGATACCGCGAGACCCACGCTCACCGGCTCCAGATTTATCAGCAATAAACCAGCCAGCCGGAAGGGCCG
AGCGCAGAAGTGGTCCTGCAACTTTATCCGCCTCCATCCAGTCTATTAATTGTTGCCGGGAAGCTAGAGT
AAGTAGTTCGCCAGTTAATAGTTTGCGCAACGTTGTTGCCATTGCTACAGGCATCGTGGTGTCACGCTCG
TCGTTTGGTATGGCTTCATTCAGCTCCGGTTCCCAACGATCAAGGCGAGTTACATGATCCCCCATGTTGT
GCAAAAAAGCGGTTAGCTCCTTCGGTCCTCCGATCGTTGTCAGAAGTAAGTTGGCCGCAGTGTTATCACT
CATGGTTATGGCAGCACTGCATAATTCTCTTACTGTCATGCCATCCGTAAGATGCTTTTCTGTGACTGGT
GAGTACTCAACCAAGTCATTCTGAGAATAGTGTATGCGGCGACCGAGTTGCTCTTGCCCGGCGTCAATAC
GGGATAATACCGCGCCACATAGCAGAACTTTAAAAGTGCTCATCATTGGAAAACGTTCTTCGGGGCGAAA
ACTCTCAAGGATCTTACCGCTGTTGAGATCCAGTTCGATGTAACCCACTCGTGCACCCAACTGATCTTCA
GCATCTTTTACTTTCACCAGCGTTTCTGGGTGAGCAAAAACAGGAAGGCAAAATGCCGCAAAAAAGGGAA
TAAGGGCGACACGGAAATGTTGAATACTCATACTCTTCCTTTTTCAATATTATTGAAGCATTTATCAGGG
TTATTGTCTCATGAGCGGATACATATTTGAATGTATTTAGAAAAATAAACAAATAGGGGTTCCGCGCACA
TTTCCCCGAAAAGTGCCACCTGACGTC
Features (pLannotate 1.2.2; 22 found; start..end, strand, type, name):
     47..91      -  misc_feature   bom (fragment): basis of mobility region from pBR322
    246..625     +  enhancer       CMV enhancer: human cytomegalovirus immediate early enhancer
    626..829     +  promoter       CMV promoter: human cytomegalovirus (CMV) immediate early promoter
    825..858     +  LTR            5' LTR (truncated) (fragment): truncated 5' long terminal repeat (LTR) from HIV-1
    874..892     +  promoter       T7 promoter: promoter for bacteriophage T7 RNA polymerase
    926..1672    +  CDS            Lbr (fragment): LBR_MOUSE - Experimental evidence at protein level: Swiss-Prot protein existence level 1. Catalyzes the reduction of the C14-unsaturated bond of lanosterol, as part of the metabolic pathway leading to cholesterol biosynthesis (PubMed:18785926). Plays a critical role in myeloid cell cholesterol biosynthesis which is essential to both myeloid cell growth and functional maturation (PubMed:22140257). Mediates the activation of NADPH oxidases, perhaps by maintaining critical levels of cholesterol required for membrane lipid raft formation during neutrophil differentiation (PubMed:22140257). Anchors
   1679..2356    +  CDS            mRFP1: monomeric derivative of DsRed (Campbell et al., 2002) mammalian codon-optimized
   2424..2445    +  promoter       TEF1 promoter (fragment): S. cerevisiae TEF1; promoter for EF-1α
   2659..2883    +  polyA_signal   bGH poly(A) signal: bovine growth hormone polyadenylation signal
   2887..2908    +  promoter       SV40 promoter (fragment): SV40 enhancer and early promoter
   2929..3357    +  rep_origin     f1 ori (sequence partly withheld): f1 bacteriophage origin of replication; arrow indicates direction of (+) strand synthesis
   3371..3701    +  promoter       SV40 promoter: SV40 enhancer and early promoter
   3768..4559    +  CDS            neo: KKA2_KLEPN - Also known as kan, nptII. Experimental evidence at protein level: Swiss-Prot protein existence level 1. Resistance to kanamycin, neomycin, paromomycin, ribostamycin, butirosin and gentamicin B. From Klebsiella pneumoniae.
   4585..4743    +  CDS            ble (fragment): BLE_KLEPN - Experimental evidence at protein level: Swiss-Prot protein existence level 1. Binding protein with a strong affinity to the bleomycin family of antibiotics. Binds to CL990; an antimitotic-antibiotic compound. From Klebsiella pneumoniae.
   4738..4859    +  polyA_signal   SV40 poly(A) signal: SV40 polyadenylation signal
   4932..4948    -  protein_bind   lac operator: The lac repressor binds to the lac operator to inhibit transcription in E. coli. This inhibition can be relieved by adding lactose or isopropyl-β-D-thiogalactopyranoside (IPTG). lac repressor encoded by lacI
   4956..4986    -  promoter       lac promoter: promoter for the E. coli lac operon
   5001..5022    -  protein_bind   CAP binding site: CAP binding activates transcription in the presence of cAMP. E. coli catabolite activator protein
   5035..5127    -  CDS            lacI (fragment): lac repressor; lacI; The lac repressor binds to the lac operator to inhibit transcription in E. coli. This inhibition can be relieved by adding lactose or isopropyl-β-D-thiogalactopyranoside (IPTG).
   5310..5898    -  rep_origin     ori: high-copy-number ColE1/pMB1/pBR322/pUC origin of replication
   6069..6929    -  CDS            AmpR: β-lactamase; bla; confers resistance to ampicillin, carbenicillin, and related antibiotics
   6930..7034    -  promoter       AmpR promoter: bla
