[The description below was written by a language model from this plasmid's Addgene catalogue record and pLannotate feature annotations shown in this document.]
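Description:
pcDNA-LBR-mRFP1-polyA is a 7,065 bp mammalian expression plasmid built on a pcDNA3.1-polyA backbone. It is propagated in E. coli as a high-copy plasmid through a ColE1/pUC-type origin and selected with ampicillin via the β-lactamase gene and its own promoter. The backbone also carries an f1 origin and an SV40 early promoter driving a neomycin/kanamycin phosphotransferase gene with an SV40 polyadenylation signal, a cassette that normally allows G418 selection of stably transfected mammalian cells. Several short annotated fragments (bom, HIV-1 LTR, TEF1 promoter, ble, lacI and lac promoter/operator remnants) look like backbone leftovers or chance matches from automated annotation, not functional parts of the design.

The payload is a fusion of the N-terminal domain of mouse lamin B receptor (LBR, amino acids 1–249 only) to the monomeric red fluorescent protein mRFP1 at its C-terminus. The fragment therefore lacks the rest of the full-length protein. The CMV immediate-early enhancer and promoter sit upstream for expression in transfected mammalian cells. A T7 promoter lies between CMV and the coding sequence, so the same insert can be transcribed in vitro. A bGH polyadenylation signal follows the fusion. The backbone name suggests an encoded poly(A) stretch for in vitro transcripts, though the feature table does not annotate one in the region between mRFP1 and the bGH signal.

According to the record, the plasmid is used either to express LBR-mRFP1 in mammalian cells or to make mRNA for injection into oocytes. The associated study concerned nuclear pore complex assembly in mouse zygotes, which fits use of the fusion as a red fluorescent nuclear envelope marker, although the record does not say this explicitly.
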