Addgene plasmid #59749: pcDNA-LBR-mRFP1-polyA
Purpose: Express LBR-mRFP1 in mammalian cells (CMV promoter). Also suitable for in vitro transcription (T7 promoter) for injecting mRNA into oocytes. This LBR contains N-terminal domain only.
Depositing lab: Yi Zhang. Depositing organization: Boston Children's Hospital. Publication: Nucleosome assembly is required for nuclear pore complex assembly in mouse zygotes. Inoue A, Zhang Y. Nat Struct Mol Biol. 2014 Jul;21(7):609-16. doi: 10.1038/nsmb.2839. Epub 2014 Jun 8. PubMed 24908396.
Backbone
  Vector backbone: pcDNA3.1-polyA
  Vector type: Mammalian Expression
Growth in bacteria
  Bacterial resistance: Ampicillin, 100 μg/mL
  Growth temperature: 37°C
  Growth strain: XL10 Gold
  Copy number: High Copy
Gene/Insert
  Gene/Insert name: LBR-mRFP1
  Species: M. musculus (mouse)
  Mutation: aa 1-249 of LBR
  Promoter: CMV and T7
  Tag / fusion protein: mRFP1 (C terminal on insert)
  Cloning method: Ligation Independent Cloning
  Sequencing primers: 5′ CACTGCTTACTGGCTTATCG; 3′ CCAAACTTTTATTTGTGCACAT
Terms and licenses: Academic/Nonprofit Terms; Industry Terms: Not Available to Industry
How to cite: pcDNA-LBR-mRFP1-polyA was a gift from Yi Zhang (Addgene plasmid # 59749 ; http://n2t.net/addgene:59749 ; RRID:Addgene_59749)
