>Addgene plasmid #59749 | pcDNA-LBR-mRFP1-polyA | addgene partial sequence | sequence record 96480 | CMV-F 5'-CGCAAATGGGCGGTAGGCGTG-3'
ACTAGAGAACCCACTGCTTACTGGCTTATCGAAATTAATACGACTCACTATAGGGAGACCCAAGCTGGCT
AGTTAAGCTTCGAATTCATGCCAAGTAGGAAGTTTGTTGAGGGTGAAGTGGTCAGAGGCCGATGGCCTGG
GAGCTCCCTTTATTATGAAGTAGAGATTCTGAGCCACGACAACAAATCCCAGCTCTACACTGTAAAATAC
AAAGATGGCACCGAACTGGAACTGAAGGAGAGTGATATCAAGCCTTTAAAATCCTTTAAGCAAAGAAAAA
GTGGCTCGATTTCCAGCTCTCCCTCTCGACGCCGTGGCAGCCGCAGCCGCAGCCGCTCAAGATCACGTTC
CCGATCCCCGGGCAGAGCACCGAAAGGCTCCAGAAGATCCGTCTCTGCTTCCCATGAGGGTGACGTGAAG
GAGAAGAAGGAGAAGGAGATGAGGAGGGAAATTCTGCAAGTTAAGCTGACTCCGCTTGTGTTGAAGCCGT
TCGGAAACAGCGTCAGCGTGTACAACGGGGAGCCCGAACACATGGAGAAGAACGCTACGCCGTATAAAGA
CAAGCAGGAAAGAATCATTTTGTCAACAGAAGACAGATATATAGTTACACAGTACAGCCTTCGTCCCAGG
AGAGAAGAGGTCAAAGCCAAAGAAATAGAGTCTGAGGAACAAAACCTTGTCACCAAAGGACCCGCACCTT
TGGGAACCTTTCAAGTGACCACTCCACAGAGGAAGGACTTGGAGTTTGGAGGAGTACCTGGTGCGGTCCT
CATCATGCTGGGCCTGCCCGCCTGCGTCCTCTTGCTGCTGCTGCAGTGCAGGCAGAAGGA
