>Addgene plasmid #59749 | pcDNA-LBR-mRFP1-polyA | addgene partial sequence | sequence record 96586 | mRFP1-R 5'-GGAGCCGTACTGGAACTGAG-3'
CCTTGGTCACCTTCAGCTTGGCGGTCTGGGTGCCCTCGTAGGGGCGGCCCTCGCCCTCGCCCTCGATCTC
GAACTCGTGGCCGTTCACGGAGCCCTCCATGCGCACCTTGAAGCGCATGAACTCCTTGATGACGTCCTCG
GAGGAGGCCATTGGATCCGGGTCCTTCTGCCTGCACTGCAGCAGCAGCAAGAGGACGCAGGCGGGCAGGC
CCAGCATGATGAGGACCGCACCAGGTACTCCTCCAAACTCCAAGTCCTTCCTCTGTGGAGTGGTCACTTG
AAAGGTTCCCAAAGGTGCGGGTCCTTTGGTGACAAGGTTTTGTTCCTCAGACTCTATTTCTTTGGCTTTG
ACCTCTTCTCTCCTGGGACGAAGGCTGTACTGTGTAACTATATATCTGTCTTCTGTTGACAAAATGATTC
TTTCCTGCTTGTCTTTATACGGCGTAGCGTTCTTCTCCATGTGTTCGGGCTCCCCGTTGTACACGCTGAC
GCTGTTTCCGAACGGCTTCAACACAAGCGGAGTCAGCTTAACTTGCAGAATTTCCCTCCTCATCTCCTTC
TCCTTCTTCTCCTTCACGTCACCCTCATGGGAAGCAGAGACGGATCTTCTGGAGCCTTTCGGTGCTCTGC
CCGGGGATCGGGAACGTGATCTTGAGCGGCTGCGGCTGCGGCTGCCACGGCGTCGAGAGGGAGAGCTGGA
AATCGAGCCACTTTTTCTTTGCTTAAAGGATT
